>Addgene plasmid #180517 | KTK_001 | addgene full sequence | sequence record 358969 | Addgene NGS Result
AGCGTGAGCTATGAGAAAGCGCCACGCTTCCCGAAGGGAGAAAGGCGGACAGGTATCCGGTAAGCGGCAG
GGTCGGAACAGGAGAGCGCACGAGGGAGCTTCCAGGGGGAAACGCCTGGTATCTTTATAGTCCTGTCGGG
TTTCGCCACCTCTGACTTGAGCGTCGATTTTTGTGATGCTCGTCAGGGGGGCGGAGCCTATGGAAAAACG
CCAGCAACGCGGCCTTTTTACGGTTCCTGGCCTTTTGCTGGCCTTTTGCTCACATGTTCTTTCCTGCGTT
ATCCCCTGATTCTGTGGATAACCGTAGTCGGCGAGACGGAAAGTGAAACGTGATTTCATGCGTCATTTTG
AACATTTTGTAAATCTTATTTAATAATGTGTGCGGCAATTCACATTTAATTTATGAATGTTTTCTTAACA
TCGCGGCAACTCAAGAAACGGCAGGTTCGGATCTTAGCTACTAGAGAAAGAGGAGAAATACTAGATGCGT
AAAGGCGAAGAGCTGTTCACTGGTGTCGTCCCTATTCTGGTGGAACTGGATGGTGATGTCAACGGTCATA
AGTTTTCCGTGCGTGGCGAGGGTGAAGGTGACGCAACTAATGGTAAACTGACGCTGAAGTTCATCTGTAC
TACTGGTAAACTGCCGGTTCCTTGGCCGACTCTGGTAACGACGCTGACTTATGGTGTTCAGTGCTTTGCT
CGTTATCCGGACCATATGAAGCAGCATGACTTCTTCAAGTCCGCCATGCCGGAAGGCTATGTGCAGGAAC
GCACGATTTCCTTTAAGGATGACGGCACGTACAAAACGCGTGCGGAAGTGAAATTTGAAGGCGATACCCT
GGTAAACCGCATTGAGCTGAAAGGCATTGACTTTAAAGAGGACGGCAATATCCTGGGCCATAAGCTGGAA
TACAATTTTAACAGCCACAATGTTTACATCACCGCCGATAAACAAAAAAATGGCATTAAAGCGAATTTTA
AAATTCGCCACAACGTGGAGGATGGCAGCGTGCAGCTGGCTGATCACTACCAGCAAAACACTCCAATCGG
TGATGGTCCTGTTCTGCTGCCAGACAATCACTATCTGAGCACGCAAAGCGTTCTGTCTAAAGATCCGAAC
GAGAAACGCGATCATATGGTTCTGCTGGAGTTCGTAACCGCAGCGGGCATCACGCATGGTATGGATGAAC
TGTACAAATGACCAGGCATCAAATAAAACGAAAGGCTCAGTCGAAAGACTGGGCCTTTCGTTTTATCTGT
TGTTTGTCGGTGAACGCTCTCTACTAGAGTCACACTGGCTCACCTTCGGGTGGGCCTTTCTGCGTTTATA
CGTCTCTGACCAAGATTATCAAAAAGGATCTTCACCTAGATCCTTTTAAATTAAAAATGAAGTTTTAAAT
CAATCTAAAGTATATATGAGTAAACTTGGTCTGACAGTTACCAATGCTTAATCAGTGAGGCACCTATCTC
AGCGATCTGTCTATTTCGTTCATCCATAGTTGCCTGACTCCCCGTCGTGTAGATAACTACGATACGGGAG
GGCTTACCATCTGGCCCCAGTGCTGCAATGATACCGCGGGACCCACGCTCACCGGCTCCAGATTTATCAG
CAATAAACCAGCCAGCCGGAAGGGCCGAGCGCAGAAGTGGTCCTGCAACTTTATCCGCCTCCATCCAGTC
TATTAATTGTTGCCGGGAAGCTAGAGTAAGTAGTTCGCCAGTTAATAGTTTGCGCAACGTTGTTGCCATT
GCTACAGGCATCGTGGTGTCACGCTCGTCGTTTGGTATGGCTTCATTCAGCTCCGGTTCCCAACGATCAA
GGCGAGTTACATGATCCCCCATGTTGTGCAAAAAAGCGGTTAGCTCCTTCGGTCCTCCGATCGTTGTCAG
AAGTAAGTTGGCCGCAGTGTTATCACTCATGGTTATGGCAGCACTGCATAATTCTCTTACTGTCATGCCA
TCCGTAAGATGCTTTTCTGTGACTGGTGAGTACTCAACCAAGTCATTCTGAGAATAGTGTATGCGGCGAC
CGAGTTGCTCTTGCCCGGCGTCAATACGGGATAATACCGCGCCACATAGCAGAACTTTAAAAGTGCTCAT
CATTGGAAAACGTTCTTCGGGGCGAAAACTCTCAAGGATCTTACCGCTGTTGAGATCCAGTTCGATGTAA
CCCACTCGTGCACCCAACTGATCTTCAGCATCTTTTACTTTCACCAGCGTTTCTGGGTGAGCAAAAACAG
GAAGGCAAAATGCCGCAAAAAAGGGAATAAGGGCGACACGGAAATGTTGAATACTCATACTCTTCCTTTT
TCAATATTATTGAAGCATTTATCAGGGTTATTGTCTCATGAGCGGATACATATTTGAATGTATTTAGAAA
AATAAACAAATAGGGGTTCCGCGCACATTTCCCCGAAAAGTGCCACCTGTCATGACCAAAATCCCTTAAC
GTGAGTTTTCGTTCCACTGAGCGTCAGACCCCGTAGAAAAGATCAAAGGATCTTCTTGAGATCCTTTTTT
TCTGCGCGTAATCTGCTGCTTGCAAACAAAAAAACCACCGCTACCAGCGGTGGTTTGTTTGCCGGATCAA
GAGCTACCAACTCTTTTTCCGAAGGTAACTGGCTTCAGCAGAGCGCAGATACCAAATACTGTTCTTCTAG
TGTAGCCGTAGTTAGGCCACCACTTCAAGAACTCTGTAGCACCGCCTACATACCTCGCTCTGCTAATCCT
GTTACCAGTGGCTGCTGCCAGTGGCGATAAGTCGTGTCTTACCGGGTTGGACTCAAGACGATAGTTACCG
GATAAGGCGCAGCGGTCGGGCTGAACGGGGGGTTCGTGCACACAGCCCAGCTTGGAGCGAACGACCTACA
CCGAACTGAGATACCTAC
Features (pLannotate 1.2.2; 6 found; start..end, strand, type, name):
    485..1198    +  CDS            superfolder GFP: GFP variant that folds robustly even when fused to poorly folded proteins (Pédelacq et al., 2006)
   1210..1281    +  terminator     rrnB T1 terminator: transcription terminator T1 from the E. coli rrnB gene
   1297..1324    +  terminator     T7Te terminator: phage T7 early transcription terminator
   1438..2298    -  CDS            AmpR: β-lactamase; bla; confers resistance to ampicillin, carbenicillin, and related antibiotics
   2299..2403    -  promoter       AmpR promoter: bla
   2506..206     +  rep_origin     ori (across the origin): high-copy-number ColE1/pMB1/pBR322/pUC origin of replication
