[The description below was written by a language model from this plasmid's Addgene catalogue record and pLannotate feature annotations shown in this document.]
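Description:
KTK_001 is the empty entry-level backbone of the Komagataeibacter Tool Kit (KTK), a modular cloning system developed for assembling multigene constructs and programmed protein secretion cassettes in cellulose-producing bacteria. It is a small (about 2.9 kb) bacterial plasmid built on a ColE1-type backbone. The high-copy ColE1/pMB1/pUC-family origin of replication drives propagation in standard E. coli cloning strains. Selection is by ampicillin through a β-lactamase (AmpR) gene expressed from its native bla promoter. No replicon specific to Komagataeibacter is annotated, which fits its role as an E. coli storage vector for parts rather than as a final expression plasmid.

The plasmid carries no gene of interest. Its only payload is a superfolder GFP dropout cassette, consisting of the sfGFP coding sequence followed by the rrnB T1 and phage T7Te transcription terminators. The promoter driving sfGFP is not annotated in the feature table, and neither are the restriction sites used for part insertion. In a dropout design of this kind, the fluorescent marker occupies the cloning position and is replaced when a new DNA part is inserted. Colonies that keep the unmodified backbone therefore stay green, while correct recombinants lose fluorescence, which gives a simple visual screen. The tandem terminators help insulate the rest of the plasmid from read-through out of the cassette. KTK_001 is used to domesticate and store individual entry parts for later assembly within the KTK system.
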