Addgene plasmid #180517: KTK_001
Purpose: (Empty Backbone) Empty backbone for creation of entry parts for the KTK, contains sfGFP dropout
Depositing lab: Tom Ellis. Depositing organization: Imperial College London. Publication: Komagataeibacter Tool Kit (KTK): A Modular Cloning System for Multigene Constructs and Programmed Protein Secretion from Cellulose Producing Bacteria. Goosens VJ, Walker KT, Aragon SM, Singh A, Senthivel VR, Dekker L, Caro-Astorga J, Buat MLA, Song W, Lee KY, Ellis T. ACS Synth Biol. 2021 Dec 17;10(12):3422-3434. doi: 10.1021/acssynbio.1c00358. Epub 2021 Nov 12. PubMed 34767345.
Backbone
  Vector backbone: pColE1
  Vector type: Bacterial Expression
Growth in bacteria
  Bacterial resistance: Ampicillin, 100 μg/mL
  Growth temperature: 37°C
  Growth strain: DH5alpha
  Copy number: High Copy
Gene/Insert
  Gene/Insert name: None
Terms and licenses: Academic/Nonprofit Terms; Industry Terms: Not Available to Industry
Depositor comments: Read the preprint at https://www.biorxiv.org/content/10.1101/2021.06.09.447691v1.full
How to cite: KTK_001 was a gift from Tom Ellis (Addgene plasmid # 180517 ; http://n2t.net/addgene:180517 ; RRID:Addgene_180517)
